Addgene plasmid #167616: pKP1427
Purpose: Express TonB C18G, Q160C.
Depositing lab: Kathleen Postle. Depositing organization: Pennsylvania State University. Publication: Identification of New In Vivo TonB-FepA Rendezvous Sites. Postle K, Kho K, Gresock M, Ghosh J, Larsen R. bioRxiv 2021.12.08.471779 10.1101/2021.12.08.471779.
Backbone
  Vector backbone: pPro33
  Vector type: Bacterial Expression
Growth in bacteria
  Bacterial resistance: Chloramphenicol, 25 μg/mL
  Growth temperature: 37°C
  Growth strain: DH5alpha
  Copy number: High Copy
Gene/Insert
  Gene/Insert name: tonB C18G, Q160C
  Species: Escherichia coli
  Mutation: tonB with C18G, Q160C mutations.
  Cloning method: Restriction Enzyme; 5′ cloning site Unknown (unknown if destroyed)
Terms and licenses: Academic/Nonprofit Terms; Industry Terms: Not Available to Industry
Depositor comments: Parent plasmid is pKP1362 in this collection. Please note that some Genbank listings and Snapgene's ORF recognition software may add additional amino acids to the TonB ORF. Postle and Skare, 1988, PMID: 2839513 demonstrated that the first two Met residues of the open reading frame are not translated and that TonB starts with the third ATG codon. The mutations listed above are numbered based on the functional starting codon.
How to cite: pKP1427 was a gift from Kathleen Postle (Addgene plasmid # 167616 ; http://n2t.net/addgene:167616 ; RRID:Addgene_167616)
