[The description below was written by a language model from this plasmid's Addgene catalogue record and pLannotate feature annotations shown in this document.]
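Description:
pKP1427 is a bacterial expression plasmid built on the pPro33 backbone that produces an Escherichia coli TonB variant carrying two substitutions, C18G and Q160C. It is selected with chloramphenicol through a cat promoter-driven chloramphenicol acetyltransferase gene. The only complete replication origin annotated in the 6,654 nt sequence is p15A, which is generally regarded as medium copy and compatible with ColE1-type plasmids, although the catalogue entry lists the plasmid as high copy. The feature table also shows a number of backbone remnants: truncated β-lactamase segments behind an AmpR promoter, an M13 origin, and fragments of ColE1-type and RSF origins, IS1, bom and the tetracycline resistance gene. Since these resistance genes are only partial, they are not expected to serve as markers.

The tonB coding sequence lies just downstream of a pUC-type multiple cloning site fragment and is followed by a 5S rRNA segment and the rrnB T1 and T2 terminators. No promoter for the insert is annotated. However, a full-length prpR gene, encoding the transcriptional regulator of the propionate catabolism operon, sits in the opposite orientation upstream across the plasmid junction. This fits a propionate-responsive expression system, though the record does not state it explicitly. The depositor notes that mutation numbering follows the functional start of TonB, which is the third ATG of the open reading frame, so annotation software may add extra N-terminal residues. The plasmid derives from pKP1362. The record gives no rationale for the mutations, but C18G would remove a cysteine while Q160C introduces one at a defined position. Together with the associated work on in vivo TonB–FepA contact sites, this suggests use in cysteine-based interaction mapping.
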