Features (pLannotate 1.2.2; 19 found; start..end, strand, type, name):
      6..57      +  misc_feature   MCS (fragment): pUC18/19 multiple cloning site
     93..809     +  CDS            tonB: TONB_ECOLI - Also known as exbA. Experimental evidence at protein level: Swiss-Prot protein existence level 1. Interacts with outer membrane receptor proteins that carry out high-affinity binding and energy dependent uptake into the periplasmic space of specific substrates such as cobalamin, and various iron compounds (such as iron dicitrate, enterochelin, aerobactin, etc.). In the absence of TonB these receptors bind their substrates but do not carry out active transport. TonB also interacts with some colicins and is involved in the energy-dependent, irreversible steps of bacteriophages phi 8
    914..1029    +  ncRNA          5S rRNA: Accession: RF00001 - 5S ribosomal RNA
   1033..1119    +  terminator     rrnB T1 terminator: Escherichia coli rrnB; transcription terminator T1 from the E. coli rrnB gene
   1211..1238    +  terminator     rrnB T2 terminator: transcription terminator T2 from the E. coli rrnB gene
   1257..1348    +  promoter       AmpR promoter: bla
   1349..1468    +  CDS            AmpR (fragment): β-lactamase; bla; confers resistance to ampicillin, carbenicillin, and related antibiotics
   1469..1763    +  CDS            bla(M) (fragment): β-lactamase lacking the signal sequence; bla(M); allows cytosolic expression of β-lactamase
   1806..2186    +  rep_origin     M13 ori (sequence partly withheld): M13 bacteriophage origin of replication; arrow indicates direction of (+) strand synthesis
   2372..2605    +  rep_origin     ori (fragment): high-copy-number ColE1/pMB1/pBR322/pUC origin of replication
   2817..3476    -  CDS            CmR: chloramphenicol acetyltransferase; cat; confers resistance to chloramphenicol
   3477..3579    -  promoter       cat promoter: promoter of the E. coli cat gene encoding chloramphenicol acetyltransferase
   3700..3843    +  mobile_element IS1 (fragment): prokaryotic transposable element IS1
   3845..3866    +  misc_feature   bom (fragment): basis of mobility region from pBR322
   3965..4020    -  rep_origin     RSF ori (fragment): Plasmids containing the RSF 1030 origin of replication can be propagated in E. coli cells that contain additional plasmids with compatible origins.
   4108..4653    -  rep_origin     p15A ori: Plasmids containing the medium-copy-number p15A origin of replication can be propagated in E. coli cells that contain a second plasmid with the ColE1 origin.
   4690..4810    -  CDS            TcR (fragment): tetracycline efflux protein; tet; confers resistance to tetracycline
   4820..4839    +  promoter       tet promoter (fragment): E. coli promoter for tetracycline efflux protein gene
   4842..6425    -  CDS            prpR: PRPR_ECOLI - Also known as yahP. Experimental evidence at protein level: Swiss-Prot protein existence level 1. Involved in the transcriptional regulation of the propionate catabolism operon. From Escherichia coli (strain K12).
>Addgene plasmid #167616 | pKP1427 | addgene full sequence | sequence record 337541 | Addgene NGS Result
CTAGCGAATTCGAGCTCGGTACCCGGGGATCCTCTAGAGTCGACCTGCAGGCATGCAGACCTGGTTTTTC
TACTGAAATGATTATGACTTCAATGACCCTTGATTTACCTCGCCGCTTCCCCTGGCCGACGTTACTTTCG
GTCGGAATTCATGGTGCTGTTGTGGCGGGTCTGCTCTATACCTCGGTACATCAGGTTATTGAACTACCTG
CGCCTGCGCAGCCGATTTCTGTCACGATGGTTACGCCTGCTGATCTCGAACCGCCACAAGCCGTTCAGCC
GCCACCGGAGCCGGTGGTAGAGCCAGAACCGGAACCTGAGCCGATCCCCGAACCGCCAAAAGAAGCACCG
GTGGTCATTGAAAAGCCGAAGCCGAAACCTAAGCCAAAACCGAAGCCGGTGAAAAAGGTACAGGAGCAGC
CAAAACGCGATGTCAAACCCGTAGAGTCGCGTCCGGCATCACCGTTTGAAAATACGGCACCGGCACGCCT
GACATCAAGTACAGCAACGGCTGCAACCAGCAAGCCGGTTACCAGTGTGGCTTCAGGACCACGCGCATTA
AGCCGTAATTGTCCGCAGTATCCGGCTCGAGCACAGGCATTGCGCATTGAAGGGCAGGTTAAAGTTAAAT
TTGACGTTACGCCGGATGGTCGCGTGGATAACGTACAAATCCTCTCAGCCAAGCCTGCGAACATGTTTGA
GCGTGAGGTGAAAAATGCGATGCGCAGATGGCGTTATGAGCCGGGTAAGCCAGGCAGTGGGATTGTGGTG
AATATCCTGTTTAAAATTAACGGCACCACCGAAATTCAGTAAGCAGAAGCATGCAAGCTTGGCTGTTTTG
GCGGATGAGAGAAGATTTTCAGCCTGATACAGATTAAATCAGAACGCAGAAGCGGTCTGATAAAACAGAA
TTTGCCTGGCGGCAGTAGCGCGGTGGTCCCACCTGACCCCATGCCGAACTCAGAAGTGAAACGCCGTAGC
GCCGATGGTAGTGTGGGGTCTCCCCATGCGAGAGTAGGGAACTGCCAGGCATCAAATAAAACGAAAGGCT
CAGTCGAAAGACTGGGCCTTTCGTTTTATCTGTTGTTTGTCGGTGAACGCTCTCCTGAGTAGGACAAATC
CGCCGGGAGCGGATTTGAACGTTGCGAAGCAACGGCCCGGAGGGTGGCGGGCAGGACGCCCGCCATAAAC
TGCCAGGCATCAAATTAAGCAGAAGGCCATCCTGACGGATGGCCTTTTTGCGTTTCTACAAACTCTTTTG
TTTATTTTTCTAAATACATTCAAATATGTATCCGCTCATGAGACAATAACCCTGATAAATGCTTCAATAA
TATTGAAAAAGGAAGAGTATGAGTATTCAACATTTCCGTGTCGCCCTTATTCCCTTTTTTGCGGCATTTT
GCCTTCCTGTTTTTGCTCACCCAGAAACGCTGGTGAAAGTAAAAGATGCTGAAGATCAGTTGGGTGCAGC
AAACTATTAACTGGCGAACTACTTACTCTAGCTTCCCGGCAACAATTAATAGACTGGATGGAGGCGGATA
AAGTTGCAGGACCACTTCTGCGCTCGGCCCTTCCGGCTGGCTGGTTTATTGCTGATAAATCTGGAGCCGG
TGAGCGTGGGTCTCGCGGTATCATTGCAGCACTGGGGCCAGATGGTAAGCCCTCCCGTATCGTAGTTATC
TACACGACGGGGAGTCAGGCAACTATGGATGAACGAAATAGACAGATCGCTGAGATAGGTGCCTCACTGA
TTAAGCATTGGTAACTGTCAGACCAAGTTTACTCATATATACTTTAGATTGATT
[125 nt withheld, positions 1805-1929]
C
[141 nt withheld, positions 1931-2071]
CCTTTGACGTTGGAGTCCACGTTCTTT
[37 nt withheld, positions 2099-2135]
ACCCTATCTCGGGCTATTCTTTTGATTTATAAGGGATTTTGCCGATTTCGGCCTATTGGTTAAAAAATGA
GCTGATTTAACAAAAATTTAACGCGAATTTTAACAAAATATTAACGTTTACAATTTAAAAGGATCTAGGT
GAAGATCCTTTTTGATAATCTCATGACCAAAATCCCTTAACGTGAGTTTTCGTTCCACTGAGCGTCAGAC
CCCGTAGAAAAGATCAAAGGATCTTCTTGAGATCCTTTTTTTCTGCGCGTAATCTGCTGCTTGCAAACAA
AAAAACCACCGCTACCAGCGGTGGTTTGTTTGCCGGATCAAGAGCTACCAACTCTTTTTCCGAAGGTAAC
TGGCTTCAGCAGAGCGCAGATACCAAATACTGTCCTTCTAGTGTAGCCGTAGTTAGGCCACCACTTCAAG
AACTCTGTAGCACCGCCTACATACCTCGCTCTGCTAATCCTGTTACCAGTCAGGCATTTGAGAAGCACAC
GGTCACACTGCTTCCGGTAGTCAATAAACCGGTAAACCAGCAATAGACATAAGCGGCTATTTAACGACCC
TGCCCTGAACCGACGACCGGGTCGAATTTGCTTTCGAATTTCTGCCATTCATCCGCTTATTATCACTTAT
TCAGGCGTAGCAACCAGGCGTTTAAGGGCACCAATAACTGCCTTAAAAAAATTACGCCCCGCCCTGCCAC
TCATCGCAGTACTGTTGTAATTCATTAAGCATTCTGCCGACATGGAAGCCATCACAAACGGCATGATGAA
CCTGAATCGCCAGCGGCATCAGCACCTTGTCGCCTTGCGTATAATATTTGCCCATGGTGAAAACGGGGGC
GAAGAAGTTGTCCATATTGGCCACGTTTAAATCAAAACTGGTGAAACTCACCCAGGGATTGGCTGAGACG
AAAAACATATTCTCAATAAACCCTTTAGGGAAATAGGCCAGGTTTTCACCGTAACACGCCACATCTTGCG
AATATATGTGTAGAAACTGCCGGAAATCGTCGTGGTATTCACTCCAGAGCGATGAAAACGTTTCAGTTTG
CTCATGGAAAACGGTGTAACAAGGGTGAACACTATCCCATATCACCAGCTCACCGTCTTTCATTGCCATA
CGGAATTCCGGATGAGCATTCATCAGGCGGGCAAGAATGTGAATAAAGGCCGGATAAAACTTGTGCTTAT
TTTTCTTTACGGTCTTTAAAAAGGCCGTAATATCCAGCTGAACGGTCTGGTTATAGGTACATTGAGCAAC
TGACTGAAATGCCTCAAAATGTTCTTTACGATGCCATTGGGATATATCAACGGTGGTATATCCAGTGATT
TTTTTCTCCATTTTAGCTTCCTTAGCTCCTGAAAATCTCGATAACTCAAAAAATACGCCCGGTAGTGATC
TTATTTCATTATGGTGAAAGTTGGAACCTCTTACGTGCCGATCAACGTCTCATTTTCGCCAAAAGTTGGC
CCAGGGCTTCCCGGTATCAACAGGGACACCAGGATTTATTTATTCTGCGAAGTGATCTTCCGTCACAGGT
ATTTATTCGGCGCAAAGTGCGTCGGGTGATGCTGCCAACTTACTGATTTAGTGTATGATGGTGTTTTTGA
GGTGCTCCAGTGGCTTCTGTTTCTATCAGCTGTCCCTCCTGTTCAGCTACTGACGGGGTGGTGCGTAACG
GCAAAAGCACCGCCGGACATCAGCGCTAGTAGCGGAGTGTATACTGGCTTACTATGTTGGCACTGATGAG
GGTGTCAGTGAAGTGCTTCATGTGGCAGGAGAAAAAAGGCTGCACCGGTGCGTCAGCAGAATATGTGATA
CAGGATATATTCCGCTTCCTCGCTCACTGACTCGCTACGCTCGGTCGTTCGACTGCGGCGAGCGGAAATG
GCTTACGAACGGGGCGGAGATTTCCTGGAAGATGCCAGGAAGATACTTAACAGGGAAGTGAGAGGGCCGC
GGCAAAGCCGTTTTTCCATAGGCTCCGCCCCCCTGACAAGCATCACGAAATCTGACGCTCAAATCAGTGG
TGGCGAAACCCGACAGGACTATAAAGATACCAGGCGTTTCCCCCTGGCGGCTCCCTCGTGCGCTCTCCTG
TTCCTGCCTTTCGGTTTACCGGTGTCATTCCGCTGTTATGGCCGCGTTTGTCTCATTCCACGCCTGACAC
TCAGTTCCGGGTAGGCAGTTCGCTCCAAGCTGGACTGTATGCACGAACCCCCCGTTCAGTCCGACCGCTG
CGCCTTATCCGGTAACTATCGTCTTGAGTCCAACCCGGAAAGACATGCAAAAGCACCACTGGCAGCAGCC
ACTGGTAATTGATTTAGAGGAGTTAGTCTTGAAGTCATGCGCCGGTTAAGGCTAAACTGAAAGGACAAGT
TTTGGTGACTGCGCTCCTCCAAGCCAGTTACCTCGGTTCAAAGAGTTGGTAGCTCAGAGAACCTTCGAAA
AACCGCCCTGCAAGGCGGTTTTTTCGTTTTCAGAGCAAGAGATTACGCGCAGACCAAAACGATCTCAAGA
AGATCATCTTATTAATCAGATAAAATATTTCTAGGCTCATGAGCCCGAAGTGGCGAGCCCGATCTTCCCC
ATCGGTGATGTCGGCGATATAGGCGCCAGCAACCGCACCTGTGGCGCCGGTGATGCCGGCCACGATGCGT
CCGGCGTAGAGGATCTGCTCATGTTTGACAGCTTATCATCGATTCAGCTTTTCAGCCGCCGCCAGAACGT
CGTCCGGCTGATGCCTAAATAATTCGCCGCTGCTGTTTTATCGCCATTAAATTTCTCCAGTGCCTGTTGT
GGTGTCAGTAAGCGTGGAGCGGGAGTTTTCGCCGACTCGCGCGCCAGTTCCGGCAGTAGCAGCTGCAAAA
ATTGCGGCGTTAAATCCGGCGTCGGTTCCACACTTAAAAATAGCGCCAGTCGCTCCATCATATTGCGCAG
TTCACGAATATTGCCCGGCCAGTCGTAGTGCACCAGCACGGTTTCGCTTGCCTGTAATCCCTGGCGTAAT
GCGGCAGAAAACGGGGTGGAGAGCGCCGCCAGAGACACTTTCAAAAAGCTTTCCGCCAGTGGCAGAATAT
CCGCCACCCGCTCGCGCAGTGGTGGCAATTGCAGACGCAAAATACTCAGCCGATAAAACAGGTCACGGCG
AAACTGCCCTTGCCGCATATCTTCTTCCAGATTGCAGTGAGTGGCGCTAATGACCCGCACATCCACCGGA
ACAGGCTGATGCCCGCCGACGCGGGTGACCTCTTTTTCTTCCAGCACCCGCAGCAGCCGGGTCTGCAACG
GCAGCGGCATTTCGCCAATCTCATCGAGAAACAGCGTACCTCCGTGGGCGATTTCAAACAGCCCGGCGCG
ACCGCCGCGTCGCGAGCCGGTAAACGCCCCTTCCTCATAGCCAAACAGTTCTGCTTCCAGCAGCGATTCG
GCAATCGCCCCGCAGTTGACTGCAACAAACGGATGCGACTTTTTGCCCTGTCGCGCATCGTGGCGGGCAA
AATATTCCCGATGAATCGCCTGGGCCGCCAGCTCTTTGCCCGTCCCCGTTTCCCCCTCAATCAACACCGC
TGCACTGGAGCGGGCATACAGCAAAATAGTCTGCCGTACTTGTTCCATCTGTGGTGATTGACCGAGCATA
TCGCCCAGCACGTAACGAGTTCTCAGGGCGTTGCGGGTGGCATCGTGAGTGTTATGGCGTAACGACATGC
GCGTCATATCCAGCGCATCGCTGAACGCCTGGCGCACGGTGGCGGCGGAATAGATAAAAATTCCGGTCAT
TCCGGCTTCTTCTGCCAGATCGGTAATCAGCCCCGCGCCGACCACCGCTTCGGTGCCGTTAGCTTTTAGC
TCGTTAATCTGCCCGCGTGCGTCTTCTTCGGTAATGTAGCTACGTTGATCGAGGCGCAAATTAAAGGTTT
TTTGAAACGCCACCAGTGCCGGAATAGTTTCCTGATAAGTGACAACGCCGATAGAAGAGGTGAGTTTTCC
GGCTTTTGCCAGTGCCTGTAACACATCGTAGCCGCTCGGTTTAATCAAAATAACTGGCACTGACAGGCGG
CTTTTCAGGTACGCGCCGTTAGATCCAGCGGCGATGATGGCGTCACAGCGTTCGTTTGCCAGTTTCTTGT
GGATGTAGGTCACCGCTTTTTCAAAGCCAAGCTGGATAGGGGTAATGTTCGCCAGGTGATCAAACTCGAG
GCTGATATCGCGAAACAGCTCGAACAGGCGCGTTACAGATACCGTCCAGATAACCGGTTTGTCGTCATTA
AGCCGTGGTGGATGTGCCATAGCGCACCGCAAAGTTAAGAAACCGAATATTGGGTTTAGTCTTGTTTCAT
AATTGTTGCAATGAAACGCGGTGAAACATTGCCTGAAACGTTAACTGAAACGCATATTTGCGGATTAGTT
CATGACTTTATCTCTAACAAATTGAAATTAAACATTTAATTTTATTAAGGCAATTGTGGCACACCCCTTG
CTTTGTCTTTATCAACGCAAATAACAAGTTGATAACAAG
